Addgene plasmid #129249: pSK221
Purpose: reverse yTRAP, tetR-responsive Neon reporter
Depositing lab: Ahmad Khalil. Depositing organization: Boston University Main Campus. Publication: A Genetic Tool to Track Protein Aggregates and Control Prion Inheritance. Newby GA, Kiriakov S, Hallacli E, Kayatekin C, Tsvetkov P, Mancuso CP, Bonner JM, Hesse WR, Chakrabortee S, Manogaran AL, Liebman SW, Lindquist S, Khalil AS. Cell. 2017 Nov 2;171(4):966-979.e18. doi: 10.1016/j.cell.2017.09.041. Epub 2017 Oct 19. PubMed 29056345.
Backbone
  Vector backbone: pNH605
  Backbone manufacturer: Wendell Lim
  Backbone size w/o insert (bp): 9632
  Total vector size (bp): 7428
  Vector type: Yeast Expression
  Selectable markers: LEU2
Growth in bacteria
  Bacterial resistance: Ampicillin, 100 μg/mL
  Growth temperature: 37°C
  Growth strain: DH5alpha
  Copy number: High Copy
Gene/Insert
  Gene/Insert name: pADH1(tetO2)-mNeonGreen
  Species: Synthetic
  Insert size (bp): 2202
  Promoter: ADH1
  Cloning method: Gibson Cloning
  Sequencing primers: 5′ AGCTTGTGCATTCGCATGTATCGG; 3′ taagcaaatagctaaattatatacgaattaatattatgattaag
Terms and licenses: Academic/Nonprofit Terms; Industry Terms: Not Available to Industry
Depositor comments: This is the second reporter of the reverse yTRAP system. Use it in combination with an expression clone resulting from pGAN230. pSK221 should be linearized with PmeI enzyme prior to integration into the yeast genome.
How to cite: pSK221 was a gift from Ahmad Khalil (Addgene plasmid # 129249 ; http://n2t.net/addgene:129249 ; RRID:Addgene_129249)
