[The description below was written by a language model from this plasmid's Addgene catalogue record and pLannotate feature annotations shown in this document.]
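Description:
pSK221 is a yeast integrating expression plasmid built on the pNH605 backbone. It serves as the tetR-responsive mNeonGreen reporter, described as the second reporter, of the "reverse yTRAP" system for tracking protein aggregation and prion states in Saccharomyces cerevisiae. In E. coli it is maintained at high copy through a ColE1/pUC-type origin with ampicillin resistance (AmpR/bla). The backbone also carries cloning-vector remnants: an f1 origin, lac promoter/operator and lacZα fragments, and T7 and T3 promoters. No yeast replication origin is annotated, which fits the depositor's note that the plasmid is linearized with PmeI and integrated into the yeast genome. Selection in yeast uses the LEU2 marker, present as a full coding sequence with its own promoter. The additional LEU2 and neighbouring NFS1 fragments probably act as homology for targeting the LEU2 locus, although the record does not say so explicitly.

The payload is a synthetic cassette, pADH1(tetO2)-mNeonGreen. The S. cerevisiae ADH1 promoter is interrupted near its 3′ end by tet operator sequences and drives the bright monomeric yellow-green fluorescent protein mNeonGreen. TetR binding at the operators should repress an otherwise constitutive promoter, so fluorescence reports inversely on the amount of functional TetR in the cell. The depositor specifies using the plasmid together with an expression clone derived from pGAN230, which presumably supplies the TetR-controlling half of the circuit; its details are not given here. No terminator is annotated downstream of the reporter.

The catalogue sizes are inconsistent: the listed total of 7,428 bp is smaller than the stated backbone size of 9,632 bp. The sequenced record underlying the feature table is 9,625 nt.
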