Features (pLannotate 1.2.2; 27 found; start..end, strand, type, name):
    291..1385    +  CDS            LEU2: LEU3_YEAST - Experimental evidence at protein level: Swiss-Prot protein existence level 1. Catalyzes the oxidation of 3-carboxy-2-hydroxy-4- methylpentanoate (3-isopropylmalate) to 3-carboxy-4-methyl-2- oxopentanoate. The product decarboxylates to 4-methyl-2 oxopentanoate. From Saccharomyces cerevisiae (strain ATCC 204508 / S288c) (Baker's yeast).
   1728..2066    +  CDS            YO085_YEAST: Protein predicted: Swiss-Prot protein existence level 4. From Saccharomyces cerevisiae (strain ATCC 204508 / S288c) (Baker's yeast).
   2431..3104    +  promoter       ADH1 promoter: S. cerevisiae ADH1; promoter for alcohol dehydrogenase 1
   3105..3124    +  promoter       tight TRE promoter (fragment): Tet-responsive promoter PTight, consisting of seven tet operator sequences followed by the minimal CMV promoter
   3126..3144    +  protein_bind   tet operator: tetO; bacterial operator O2 for the tetR and tetA genes tetracycline repressor TetR
   3151..3179    +  promoter       ADH1 promoter (fragment): S. cerevisiae ADH1; promoter for alcohol dehydrogenase 1
   3193..3892    +  CDS            mNeonGreen (fragment): bright monomeric yellow-green fluorescent protein derived from LanYFP (Shaner et al., 2013)
   4702..4754    +  CDS            LEU2 (fragment): 3-isopropylmalate dehydrogenase, required for leucine biosynthesis; S. cerevisiae LEU2; yeast auxotrophic marker
   5116..5226    -  CDS            NFS1 (fragment): NFS1_YEAST - Also known as SPL1 From Saccharomyces cerevisiae (strain ATCC 204508 / S288c) (Baker's yeast).
   5265..5283    -  promoter       T7 promoter: promoter for bacteriophage T7 RNA polymerase
   5286..5443    +  CDS            lacZα (fragment): LacZα fragment of β-galactosidase; lacZ fragment
   5447..5875    +  rep_origin     f1 ori (sequence partly withheld): f1 bacteriophage origin of replication; arrow indicates direction of (+) strand synthesis
   5903..5954    -  misc_feature   bom (fragment): basis of mobility region from pBR322
   6010..6102    -  CDS            URA3 (fragment): PYRF_YEAST - Experimental evidence at protein level: Swiss-Prot protein existence level 1. From Saccharomyces cerevisiae (strain ATCC 204508 / S288c) (Baker's yeast).
   6102..6234    -  promoter       URA3 promoter (fragment): S. cerevisiae URA3
   6242..6291    -  misc_feature   bom (fragment): basis of mobility region from pBR322
   6393..6428    -  CDS            rop (fragment): Rop protein, which maintains plasmids at low copy number; rop
   6540..6644    +  promoter       AmpR promoter: bla
   6645..7505    +  CDS            AmpR: β-lactamase; bla; confers resistance to ampicillin, carbenicillin, and related antibiotics
   7676..8264    +  rep_origin     ori: high-copy-number ColE1/pMB1/pBR322/pUC origin of replication
   8447..8539    +  CDS            lacI (fragment): lac repressor; lacI; The lac repressor binds to the lac operator to inhibit transcription in E. coli. This inhibition can be relieved by adding lactose or isopropyl-β-D-thiogalactopyranoside (IPTG).
   8552..8573    +  protein_bind   CAP binding site: CAP binding activates transcription in the presence of cAMP. E. coli catabolite activator protein
   8588..8618    +  promoter       lac promoter: promoter for the E. coli lac operon
   8626..8642    +  protein_bind   lac operator: The lac repressor binds to the lac operator to inhibit transcription in E. coli. This inhibition can be relieved by adding lactose or isopropyl-β-D-thiogalactopyranoside (IPTG). lac repressor encoded by lacI
   8687..8705    +  promoter       T3 promoter: promoter for bacteriophage T3 RNA polymerase
   8776..8853    +  CDS            YO192_YEAST (fragment): Experimental evidence at protein level: Swiss-Prot protein existence level 1. From Saccharomyces cerevisiae (strain ATCC 204508 / S288c) (Baker's yeast).
   8993..9400    +  promoter       LEU2 promoter: S. cerevisiae LEU2
>Addgene plasmid #129249 | pSK221 | addgene full sequence | sequence record 256132 | Addgene NGS Result
CGCTCAAAAGAGCCCGGCACCGGTACCGGGCAAAAGCCCCTAGCAAGCTAAAATGATTCAACTTTCGTAG
TAATTTGTTCAACCGGTCACAGTAAAGTCAATGACTAACTTTTGAATCGAGGATGTATTTCCAATTGAAA
GCAATGTATATATAAACCATTGTGTTGAAGCTTGTCTTACAGTTTTCTTGTATCCTCCCATTGTTCATAT
AGTACTTAAAGTACCATAATCCTTAAAGAACAAACTTGAAAGAGAATACACTATACACAACTAATAAATA
AAGAATAATCATGGCTGTGACCAAGACAATTGTAGTTCTACCAGGTGACCATGTTGGTCAAGAAATCACT
GAAGAGGCCATTAAAGTTTTAAATGCTATTCAGGAATGTCGTCCAGACAAGGTCAATTTCAAGTTTGATC
ATCATTTGATCGGTGGTGCTGCAATTGATGCCACTGGTGTTCCATTACCAGACGAAGCTTTGGAGGCCTC
TAAGAAAGCTGATGCCGTGCTTCTGGGTGCTGTTGGTGGTCCAAAATGGGGTACTGGCGCTGTCAGACCA
GAACAAGGTCTTTTGAAAATCCGTAAGGAGTTGCAATTGTATGCTAATCTAAGACCATGTAATTTTGCAT
CTGATTCCTTACTAGATCTATCGCCATTGAAGCCTGAAATTGCAAGAGGTACAGATTTCGTCGTTGTTAG
AGAACTAGTGGGTGGTATTTATTTCGGGGAGAGAAAAGAAGATGAAGGTGATGGTGTCGCCTGGGATAGC
GAAAAGTATTCTGTGCCCGAAGTTCAAAGAATCACTAGAATGGCTGCTTTCATGGCTCTGCAACACAACC
CACCTTTACCTATTTGGTCTCTAGATAAAGCCAACGTTCTAGCATCATCAAGATTATGGAGAAAAACAGT
GGAAGAGACGATTAAGAATGAATTCCCACAATTGACTGTTCAACATCAATTGATTGATTCCGCTGCTATG
ATCTTGGTTAAGAACCCAACTCATCTAAATGGTATTATTATCACAAACAATATGTTTGGTGATATTATCT
CCGATGAAGCCTCCGTGATCCCAGGTTCGTTAGGATTACTTCCATCTGCCTCCTTGGCATCTCTTCCAGA
TAAGAATACGGCATTTGGTTTATATGAGCCATGTCATGGCTCTGCTCCAGACTTACCAAAGGGAAAGGTT
AACCCCGTAGCAACAATCCTATCTGCTGCTATGATGTTGAAGTTGTCTCTGGACCTGTTCGAAGAAGGTG
AAATTATAGAACAAGCAGTCAAGAAAGTGTTGGATTCTGGTATCAGAACAGCGGATCTAAAGGGTACCAA
CTCTACTACTGAGGTCGGTGATGCAGTAGCGAAAGCTGTCAGGGAACTATTAGCTTAGACTTAGTAGATG
TACAGTTGCATACATAAGTCTGAACAGAAAGAAGTAAATATCATATCTAGTTCGGTTTAGAAATCAGTGA
CTATATTGGTTTTGACCAGATCGCAATCCTTGCAAGCATTTAGTAATGACTATCAAACCGGTGAATCATC
TGATAAGGCTATATTAGCTTGTGCATTCGCATGTATCGGGAAACGAACGGTACCGGGCCCATAACTCAGC
CCTCGAGGGAGGTCTTGGGGAGCAAGGCAGGTGTTACGGCGATAAAGCTTCAAGTTACAGAATTCTTACT
TCAGCTGCAGAAGAAATGATGGTAAATGAAATAGGAAATCAAGGAGCATGAAGGCAAAAGACAAATATAA
GGGTCGAACGAAAAATAAAGTGAAAAGTGTTGATATGATGTATTTGGCTTTGCGGCGCCGAAAAAACGAG
TTTACGCAATTGCACAATCATGCTGACTCTGTGGCGGACCCGCGCTCTTGCCGGCCCGGCGATAACGCTG
GGCGTGAGGCTGTGCCCGGCGGAGTTTTTTGCGCCTGCATTTTCCAAGGTTTACCCTGCGCTAAGGGGCG
AGATTGGAGAAGCAATAAGAATGCCGGTTGGGGTTGCGATGATGACGACCACGACAACTGGTGTCATTAT
TTAAGTTGCCGAAAGAACCTGAGTGCATTTGCAACATGAGTATACTAGAAGAATGAGCCAAGACTTGCGA
GACGCGAGTTTGCCGGTGGTGCGAACAATAGAGCGACCATGACCTTGAAGGTGAGACGCGCATAACCGCT
AGAGTACTTTGAAGAGGAAACAGCAATAGGGTTGCTACCAGTATAAATAGACAGGTACATACAACACTGG
AAATGGTTGTCTGTTTGAGTACGCTTTCAATTCATTTGGGTGTGCACTTTATTATGTTACAATATGGAAG
GGAACTTTACACTTCTCCTATGCACATATATTAATTAAAGTCCAATGCTAGTAGAGAAGGGGGGTAACAC
CCCTCCGCGCTCTTTTCCGATTTTTTTCTAAACCGTGGAATATTTCGGATATCCTTTTGTTGTTTCCGGG
TGTACAATATGGACTTCCTCTTTTCTGGCAACCAAACCCATACATCGGGATTCCTATAATACCTTCGTTG
GTCTCCCTAACATGTAGGTGGCGGAGGGGAGATATACAATAGAACAGATACCAGACAAGACATAATGGGC
TAAACAAGACTACACCAATTACACTGCCTCATTGATGGTGGTACATAACGAACTAATACTGTAGCCCTAG
ACTTGATAGCCATCATCATATCGAAGTTTCACTACCCTTTTTCCATTTGCCATCTATTGAAGTAATAATA
GGCGCATGCAACTTCTTTTCTTTTTTTTTCTTTTCTCTCTCCCCCGTTGTTGTCTCACCATATCCGCAAT
GACAAAAAAATGATGGAAGACACTAAAGGAAAAAATTAACGACAAAGACAGCACCAACAGATGTCGTTGT
TCCAGAGCTGATGAGGGGTATCTCGAAGCACACGAAACTTTTTCCTTCCTTCATTCACGCACACTACTCT
CTAATGAGCAACGGTATACGGCCTTCCTTCCAGTTACTTGAATTTGAAATAAAAAAAAGTTTGCTGTCTT
GCTATCAAGTATAAATAGACCTGCAATTATTAATCTTTTGTTTCCTCGTCATTGTTCTCGTTCCCTTTCT
TCCTTGTTTCTTTTTCTGCACAATTCCCTATCAGTGATAGAGAATTCCCTATCAGTGATAGAGAGCTAGC
TTCAAGCTATACCAAGCATACAATCAACTCCCGGGAAAAAATGGGCGAGGAGGATAACATGGCCTCTCTC
CCAGCGACACATGAGTTACACATCTTTGGCTCCATCAACGGTGTGGACTTTGACATGGTGGGTCAGGGCA
CCGGCAATCCAAATGATGGTTATGAGGAGTTAAACCTGAAGTCCACCAAGGGTGACCTCCAGTTCTCCCC
CTGGATTCTGGTCCCTCATATCGGGTATGGCTTCCATCAGTACCTGCCCTACCCTGACGGGATGTCGCCT
TTCCAGGCCGCCATGGTAGATGGCTCCGGATACCAAGTCCATCGCACAATGCAGTTTGAAGATGGTGCCT
CCCTTACTGTTAACTACCGCTACACCTACGAGGGAAGCCACATCAAAGGAGAGGCCCAGGTGAAGGGGAC
TGGTTTCCCTGCTGACGGTCCTGTGATGACCAACTCGCTGACCGCTGCGGACTGGTGCAGGTCGAAGAAG
ACTTACCCCAACGACAAAACCATCATCAGTACCTTTAAGTGGAGTTACACCACTGGAAATGGCAAGCGCT
ACCGGAGCACTGCGCGGACCACCTACACCTTTGCCAAGCCAATGGCGGCTAACTATCTGAAGAACCAGCC
GATGTACGTGTTCCGTAAGACGGAGCTCAAGCACTCCAAGACCGAGCTCAACTTCAAGGAGTGGCAAAAG
GCCTTTACCGATGTGATGGGCATGGACGAGCTGTACAAGTAAGGATCCGTCCCAATTACTAGTGTTTATC
CATCTAGAGTACCCTACCACCTGCAACATGCGTACGAAGACAGCGGCCGCGATTCGAATCACCGCGGTGT
CATAACTTGTGAGCTCTAAGCAAATAGCTAAATTATATACGAATTAATATTATGATTAAGTGTTTACGTG
AGTGCGATATTTTTATTACTATCTTATACAGTTGTATATACTCTATAAAATGAGTTGTCTATTAATTAAC
GCGATGAATGCTTTCTGGGTTTACCTCTCCAACAACTCTAGTTTACTTCTCAATACATTCAATTGTATTT
GATTTGTCAATACTTCATCATTAATCAATTCTATAGTTTTGTTTTTCTCGTTTATTTCCAAATTTAATGC
ATCAATTTTATTATTCAATTTGTCGTTGATTTTGGTTAATGATTTTATGGTTTGATCTCTGGCATTGATT
GTTTGTGTTAGTTTTTCATTATTGATAATTAAATTATTTAAGTTAGTTATCAACTCGGTGTTTTCAAGTT
TCAAGTTTTCAATTTCTTTAGAGTTTATTAGATTTGTCAAAGTTTCTGAATTGCTTGATTGGTCCTGTAG
AAGAGTATTTGTTGTTGTGGATAATTGATTCAATTTTTGAGACAATTGCTGGAAGGCGTTGAAATATCTA
GCATCAATCTCATGGTTTTTTTCCCGAGAGTCTCGTAGATTCAATTGTTTTAATATATCTTGGGACCACT
CTTGATTTGAACTCATGGAAATTAAACTGGGTGTTGTGTTGTGGTGTAATGATTGTACCCCCTTTGCTTA
TAATTGTGTGGCCACCGAAGTCGGTGATGCTGTCGCCGAAGAAGTTAAGAAAATCCTTGCTTAAAAAGAT
TCTCTTTTTTTATGATATTTGTACATAAACTTTATAAATGAAATTCATAATAGAAACGACACGAAATTAC
AAAATGGAATATGTTCATAGGGTAGACGAAACTATATACGCAATCTACATACATTTATCAAGAAGGAGAA
AAAGGAGGATGTAAAGGAATACAGGTAAGCAAATTGATACTAATGGCTCAACGTGATAAGGAAAAAGAAT
TGCACTTTAACATTAATATTGACAAGGAGGAGGGCACCACACAAAAAGTTAGGTGTAACAGAAAATCATG
AAACTATGATTCCTAATTTATATATTGGAGGATTTTCTCTAAAAAAAAAAAAATACAACAAATAAAAAAC
ACTCAATGACCTGACCATTTGATGGAGTTTAAGTCAATACCTCCTTGAACCATTTCCCATAATGGTGAAA
GTTCCCTCAAGAATTTTACTCTGTCAGAAACGGCCTTAACGACGTAGGCCGGCCATTTAAATGTTTAAAC
GGCCACGCTGGCCCCCTATAGTGAGTCGTATTACAATTCACTGGCCGTCGTTTTACAACGTCGTGACTGG
GAAAACCCTGGCGTTACCCAACTTAATCGCCTTGCAGCACATCCCCCTTTCGCCAGCTGGCGTAATAGCG
AAGAGGCCCGCACCGATCGCCCTTCCCAACAGTTGCGCAGCCTGAATGGCGAATGG
[124 nt withheld, positions 5447-5570]
C
[91 nt withheld, positions 5572-5662]
A
[49 nt withheld, positions 5664-5712]
CCTTTGACGTTGGAGTCCACGTTCTTT
[37 nt withheld, positions 5740-5776]
ACCCTATCTCGGTCTATTCTTTTGATTTATAAGGGATTTTGCCGATTTCGGCCTATTGGTTAAAAAATGA
GCTGATTTAACAAAAATTTAACGCGAATTTTAACAAAATATTAACGCTTACAATTTCCTGATGCGGTATT
TTCTCCTTACGCATCTGTGCGGTATTTCACACCGCATAGGGTAATAACTGATATAATTAAATTGAAGCTC
TAATTTGTGAGTTTAGTATTAGGATCTCTACCCTTGGCGAAAAGTCCTCTGCCAACAATGATGATATCTG
ATCCACCACTTACAACTTCGTCGACGGTTCTGTACTGCTGACCCAATATGCGTATATATACCAATCTAAG
TCTGTGCTCCTTCCTTCGTTCTTCCTTCTGTTCGGAGATTACCGAATCAAAAAAATTTCAAGGAAACCGA
AATCAAAAAAAAGAATAAAAAAAAAATGATGAATTGAAAAGGTGGTATGGTGCACTCTCAGTACAATCTG
CTCTGATGCCGCATAGTTAAGCCAGCCCCGACACCCGCCAACACCCGCTGACGCGCCCTGACGGGCTTGT
CTGCTCCCGGCATCCGCTTACAGACAAGCTGTGACCGTCTCCGGGAGCTGCATGTGTCAGAGGTTTTCAC
CGTCATCACCGAAACGCGCGAGACGAAAGGGCCTCGTGATACGCCTATTTTTATAGGTTAATGTCATGAT
AATAATGGTTTCTTAGACGTCGGCGCGCCGAGGACGTCAGGTGGCACTTTTCGGGGAAATGTGCGCGGAA
CCCCTATTTGTTTATTTTTCTAAATACATTCAAATATGTATCCGCTCATGAGACAATAACCCTGATAAAT
GCTTCAATAATATTGAAAAAGGAAGAGTATGAGTATTCAACATTTCCGTGTCGCCCTTATTCCCTTTTTT
GCGGCATTTTGCCTTCCTGTTTTTGCTCACCCAGAAACGCTGGTGAAAGTAAAAGATGCTGAAGATCAGT
TGGGTGCACGAGTGGGTTACATCGAACTGGATCTCAACAGCGGTAAGATCCTTGAGAGTTTTCGCCCCGA
AGAACGTTTTCCAATGATGAGCACTTTTAAAGTTCTGCTATGTGGCGCGGTATTATCCCGTATTGACGCC
GGGCAAGAGCAACTCGGTCGCCGCATACACTATTCTCAGAATGACTTGGTTGAGTACTCACCAGTCACAG
AAAAGCATCTTACGGATGGCATGACAGTAAGAGAATTATGCAGTGCTGCCATAACCATGAGTGATAACAC
TGCGGCCAACTTACTTCTGACAACGATCGGAGGACCGAAGGAGCTAACCGCTTTTTTGCACAACATGGGG
GATCATGTAACTCGCCTTGATCGTTGGGAACCGGAGCTGAATGAAGCCATACCAAACGACGAGCGTGACA
CCACGATGCCTGTAGCAATGGCAACAACGTTGCGCAAACTATTAACTGGCGAACTACTTACTCTAGCTTC
CCGGCAACAATTAATAGACTGGATGGAGGCGGATAAAGTTGCAGGACCACTTCTGCGCTCGGCCCTTCCG
GCTGGCTGGTTTATTGCTGATAAATCTGGAGCCGGTGAGCGTGGGTCTCGCGGTATCATTGCAGCACTGG
GGCCAGATGGTAAGCCCTCCCGTATCGTAGTTATCTACACGACGGGGAGTCAGGCAACTATGGATGAACG
AAATAGACAGATCGCTGAGATAGGTGCCTCACTGATTAAGCATTGGTAACTGTCAGACCAAGTTTACTCA
TATATACTTTAGATTGATTTAAAACTTCATTTTTAATTTAAAAGGATCTAGGTGAAGATCCTTTTTGATA
ATCTCATGACCAAAATCCCTTAACGTGAGTTTTCGTTCCACTGAGCGTCAGACCCCGTAGAAAAGATCAA
AGGATCTTCTTGAGATCCTTTTTTTCTGCGCGTAATCTGCTGCTTGCAAACAAAAAAACCACCGCTACCA
GCGGTGGTTTGTTTGCCGGATCAAGAGCTACCAACTCTTTTTCCGAAGGTAACTGGCTTCAGCAGAGCGC
AGATACCAAATACTGTTCTTCTAGTGTAGCCGTAGTTAGGCCACCACTTCAAGAACTCTGTAGCACCGCC
TACATACCTCGCTCTGCTAATCCTGTTACCAGTGGCTGCTGCCAGTGGCGATAAGTCGTGTCTTACCGGG
TTGGACTCAAGACGATAGTTACCGGATAAGGCGCAGCGGTCGGGCTGAACGGGGGGTTCGTGCACACAGC
CCAGCTTGGAGCGAACGACCTACACCGAACTGAGATACCTACAGCGTGAGCTATGAGAAAGCGCCACGCT
TCCCGAAGGGAGAAAGGCGGACAGGTATCCGGTAAGCGGCAGGGTCGGAACAGGAGAGCGCACGAGGGAG
CTTCCAGGGGGAAACGCCTGGTATCTTTATAGTCCTGTCGGGTTTCGCCACCTCTGACTTGAGCGTCGAT
TTTTGTGATGCTCGTCAGGGGGGCGGAGCCTATGGAAAAACGCCAGCAACGCGGCCTTTTTACGGTTCCT
GGCCTTTTGCTGGCCTTTTGCTCACATGTTCTTTCCTGCGTTATCCCCTGATTCTGTGGATAACCGTATT
ACCGCCTTTGAGTGAGCTGATACCGCTCGCCGCAGCCGAACGACCGAGCGCAGCGAGTCAGTGAGCGAGG
AAGCGGAAGAGCGCCCAATACGCAAACCGCCTCTCCCCGCGCGTTGGCCGATTCATTAATGCAGCTGGCA
CGACAGGTTTCCCGACTGGAAAGCGGGCAGTGAGCGCAACGCAATTAATGTGAGTTAGCTCACTCATTAG
GCACCCCAGGCTTTACACTTTATGCTTCCGGCTCGTATGTTGTGTGGAATTGTGAGCGGATAACAATTTC
ACACAGGAAACAGCTATGACCATGATTACGCCAAGCTCGGAATTAACCCTCACTAAAGGGAACAAAAGCT
GGGCCGGCCATTTAAATGTTTAAACGGCCACGCTGGCCGAGGAGAACTTCTAGTATATCTACATACCTAA
TATTATTGCCTTATTAAAAATGGAATCCCAACGATTACATCAAAATCCACATTCTCTTCAAAATCAATTG
TCCTGTACTTCCTTGTTCATGTGTGTTCAAAAACGTTATATTTATAGGATAATTATACTCTATTTCTCAA
CAAGTAATTGGTTGTTTGGCCGAGCGGTCTAAGGCGCCTGATTCAAGAAATATCTTGACCGCAGTTAACT
GTGGGAATACTCAGGTATCGTAAGATGCAAGAGTTCGAATCTCTTAGCAACCATTATTTTTTTCCTCAAC
ATAACGAGAACACACAGGGGCGCTATCGCACAGAATCAAATTCGATGACTGGAAATTTTTTGTTAATTTC
AGAGGTCGCCTGACGCATATACCTTTTTCAACTGAAAAATTGGGAGAAAAAGGAAAGGTGAGAGCGCCGG
AACCGGCTTTTCATATAGAATAGAGAAGCGTTCATGACTAAATGCTTGCATCACAATACTTGAAGTTGAC
AATATTATTTAAGGACCTATTGTTTTTTCCAATAGGTGGTTAGCAATCGTCTTACTTTCTAACTTTTCTT
ACCTTTTACATTTCAGCAATATATATATATATATTTCAAGGATATACCATTCTAATGTCTGCCCCTAAGT
TACCAATAGATAGCGGTTTAATATAAGGTTTCAACAAGAAATATTTTGTGAAAATCAAAAGTTAATAGTT
TCACTGTCGAAAATATGAAAGTTTAAGTTTTCAGTTCATCCCATTGTAGTTATCAAATTTCTGTGTTTCC
CGTATATGTGTGCTCTGTATTCATCGCTATCTTGAAACTGGTTATGATCGTTGCGCATGTGACCTGTAT
